>Addgene plasmid #54608 | DsRed2-pBAD | addgene full sequence | sequence record 162860 | Addgene next-generation full plasmid sequencing result
AGCGCCTGATGCGGTATTTTCTCCTTACGCATCTGTGCGGTATTTCACACCGCATCTGGTGCACTCTCAG
TACAATCTGCTCTGATGCCGCATAGTTAAGCCAGTATACACTCCGCTATCGCTACGTGACTGGGTCATGG
CTGCGCCCCGACACCCGCCAACACCCGCTGACGCGCCCTGACGGGCTTGTCTGCTCCCGGCATCCGCTTA
CAGACAAGCTGTGACCGTCTCCGGGAGCTGCATGTGTCAGAGGTTTTCACCGTCATCACCGAAACGCGCG
AGGCAGAAGGAGATGGCGCCCAACAGTCCCCCGGCCACGGGGCCTGCCACCATACCCACGCCGAAACAAG
CGCTCATGAGCCCGAAGTGGCGAGCCCGATCTTCCCCATCGGTGATGTCGGCGATATAGGCGCCAGCAAC
CGCACCTGTGGCGCCGGTGATGCCGGCCACGATGCGTCCGGCGTAGAGGATCTGCTCATGTTTGACAGCT
TATCATCGATGCATAATGTGCCTGTCAAATGGACGAAGCAGGGATTCTGCAAACCCTATGCTACTCCGTC
AAGCCGTCAATTGTCTGATTCGTTACCAATTATGACAACTTGACGGCTACATCATTCACTTTTTCTTCAC
AACCGGCACGGAACTCGCTCGGGCTGGCCCCGGTGCATTTTTTAAATACCCGCGAGAAATAGAGTTGATC
GTCAAAACCAACATTGCGACCGACGGTGGCGATAGGCATCCGGGTGGTGCTCAAAAGCAGCTTCGCCTGG
CTGATACGTTGGTCCTCGCGCCAGCTTAAGACGCTAATCCCTAACTGCTGGCGGAAAAGATGTGACAGAC
GCGACGGCGACAAGCAAACATGCTGTGCGACGCTGGCGATATCAAAATTGCTGTCTGCCAGGTGATCGCT
GATGTACTGACAAGCCTCGCGTACCCGATTATCCATCGGTGGATGGAGCGACTCGTTAATCGCTTCCATG
CGCCGCAGTAACAATTGCTCAAGCAGATTTATCGCCAGCAGCTCCGAATAGCGCCCTTCCCCTTGCCCGG
CGTTAATGATTTGCCCAAACAGGTCGCTGAAATGCGGCTGGTGCGCTTCATCCGGGCGAAAGAACCCCGT
ATTGGCAAATATTGACGGCCAGTTAAGCCATTCATGCCAGTAGGCGCGCGGACGAAAGTAAACCCACTGG
TGATACCATTCGCGAGCCTCCGGATGACGACCGTAGTGATGAATCTCTCCTGGCGGGAACAGCAAAATAT
CACCCGGTCGGCAAACAAATTCTCGTCCCTGATTTTTCACCACCCCCTGACCGCGAATGGTGAGATTGAG
AATATAACCTTTCATTCCCAGCGGTCGGTCGATAAAAAAATCGAGATAACCGTTGGCCTCAATCGGCGTT
AAACCCGCCACCAGATGGGCATTAAACGAGTATCCCGGCAGCAGGGGATCATTTTGCGCTTCAGCCATAC
TTTTCATACTCCCGCCATTCAGAGAAGAAACCAATTGTCCATATTGCATCAGACATTGCCGTCACTGCGT
CTTTTACTGGCTCTTCTCGCTAACCAAACCGGTAACCCCGCTTATTAAAAGCATTCTGTAACAAAGCGGG
ACCAAAGCCATGACAAAAACGCGTAACAAAAGTGTCTATAATCACGGCAGAAAAGTCCACATTGATTATT
TGCACGGCGTCACACTTTGCTATGCCATAGCATTTTTATCCATAAGATTAGCGGATACTACCTGACGCTT
TTTATCGCAACTCTCTACTGTTTCTCCATACCCGTTTTTTTGGGCTAGAAATAATTTTGTTTAACTTTAA
GAAGGAGATATACATATGCGGGGTTCTCATCATCATCATCATCATGGTATGGCTAGCATGACTGGTGGAC
AGCAAATGGGTCGGGATCTGTACGAGAACCTGTACTTCCAGGGCTCGAGCATGGCCTCCTCCGAGAACGT
CATCACCGAGTTCATGCGCTTCAAGGTGCGCATGGAGGGCACCGTGAACGGCCACGAGTTCGAGATCGAG
GGCGAGGGCGAGGGCCGCCCCTACGAGGGCCACAACACCGTGAAGCTGAAGGTGACCAAGGGCGGCCCCC
TGCCCTTCGCCTGGGACATCCTGTCCCCCCAGTTCCAGTACGGCTCCAAGGTGTACGTGAAGCACCCCGC
CGACATCCCCGACTACAAGAAGCTGTCCTTCCCCGAGGGCTTCAAGTGGGAGCGCGTGATGAACTTCGAG
GACGGCGGCGTGGCGACCGTGACCCAGGACTCCTCCCTGCAGGACGGCTGCTTCATCTACAAGGTGAAGT
TCATCGGCGTGAACTTCCCCTCCGACGGCCCCGTGATGCAGAAGAAGACCATGGGCTGGGAGGCCTCCAC
CGAGCGCCTGTACCCCCGCGACGGCGTGCTGAAGGGCGAGACCCACAAGGCCCTGAAGCTGAAGGACGGC
GGCCACTACCTGGTGGAGTTCAAGTCCATCTACATGGCCAAGAAGCCCGTGCAGCTGCCCGGCTACTACT
ACGTGGACGCCAAGCTGGACATCACCTCCCACAACGAGGACTACACCATCGTGGAGCAGTACGAGCGCAC
CGAGGGCCGCCACCACCTGTTCCTGTAAGAATTCGAAGCTTGGCTGTTTTGGCGGATGAGAGAAGATTTT
CAGCCTGATACAGATTAAATCAGAACGCAGAAGCGGTCTGATAAAACAGAATTTGCCTGGCGGCAGTAGC
GCGGTGGTCCCACCTGACCCCATGCCGAACTCAGAAGTGAAACGCCGTAGCGCCGATGGTAGTGTGGGGT
CTCCCCATGCGAGAGTAGGGAACTGCCAGGCATCAAATAAAACGAAAGGCTCAGTCGAAAGACTGGGCCT
TTCGTTTTATCTGTTGTTTGTCGGTGAACGCTCTCCTGAGTAGGACAAATCCGCCGGGAGCGGATTTGAA
CGTTGCGAAGCAACGGCCCGGAGGGTGGCGGGCAGGACGCCCGCCATAAACTGCCAGGCATCAAATTAAG
CAGAAGGCCATCCTGACGGATGGCCTTTTTGCGTTTCTACAAACTCTTTTGTTTATTTTTCTAAATACAT
TCAAATATGTATCCGCTCATGAGACAATAACCCTGATAAATGCTTCAATAATATTGAAAAAGGAAGAGTA
TGAGTATTCAACATTTCCGTGTCGCCCTTATTCCCTTTTTTGCGGCATTTTGCCTTCCTGTTTTTGCTCA
CCCAGAAACGCTGGTGAAAGTAAAAGATGCTGAAGATCAGTTGGGTGCACGAGTGGGTTACATCGAACTG
GATCTCAACAGCGGTAAGATCCTTGAGAGTTTTCGCCCCGAAGAACGTTTTCCAATGATGAGCACTTTTA
AAGTTCTGCTATGTGGCGCGGTATTATCCCGTGTTGACGCCGGGCAAGAGCAACTCGGTCGCCGCATACA
CTATTCTCAGAATGACTTGGTTGAGTACTCACCAGTCACAGAAAAGCATCTTACGGATGGCATGACAGTA
AGAGAATTATGCAGTGCTGCCATAACCATGAGTGATAACACTGCGGCCAACTTACTTCTGACAACGATCG
GAGGACCGAAGGAGCTAACCGCTTTTTTGCACAACATGGGGGATCATGTAACTCGCCTTGATCGTTGGGA
ACCGGAGCTGAATGAAGCCATACCAAACGACGAGCGTGACACCACGATGCCTGCAGCAATGGCAACAACG
TTGCGCAAACTATTAACTGGCGAACTACTTACTCTAGCTTCCCGGCAACAATTAATAGACTGGATGGAGG
CGGATAAAGTTGCAGGACCACTTCTGCGCTCGGCCCTTCCGGCTGGCTGGTTTATTGCTGATAAATCTGG
AGCCGGTGAGCGTGGGTCTCGCGGTATCATTGCAGCACTGGGGCCAGATGGTAAGCCCTCCCGTATCGTA
GTTATCTACACGACGGGGAGTCAGGCAACTATGGATGAACGAAATAGACAGATCGCTGAGATAGGTGCCT
CACTGATTAAGCATTGGTAACTGTCAGACCAAGTTTACTCATATATACTTTAGATTGATT
[125 nt withheld, positions 4051-4175]
C
[141 nt withheld, positions 4177-4317]
CCTTTGACGTTGGAGTCCACGTTCTTT
[37 nt withheld, positions 4345-4381]
ACCCTATCTCGGGCTATTCTTTTGATTTATAAGGGATTTTGCCGATTTCGGCCTATTGGTTAAAAAATGA
GCTGATTTAACAAAAATTTAACGCGAATTTTAACAAAATATTAACGTTTACAATTTAAAAGGATCTAGGT
GAAGATCCTTTTTGATAATCTCATGACCAAAATCCCTTAACGTGAGTTTTCGTTCCACTGAGCGTCAGAC
CCCGTAGAAAAGATCAAAGGATCTTCTTGAGATCCTTTTTTTCTGCGCGTAATCTGCTGCTTGCAAACAA
AAAAACCACCGCTACCAGCGGTGGTTTGTTTGCCGGATCAAGAGCTACCAACTCTTTTTCCGAAGGTAAC
TGGCTTCAGCAGAGCGCAGATACCAAATACTGTCCTTCTAGTGTAGCCGTAGTTAGGCCACCACTTCAAG
AACTCTGTAGCACCGCCTACATACCTCGCTCTGCTAATCCTGTTACCAGTGGCTGCTGCCAGTGGCGATA
AGTCGTGTCTTACCGGGTTGGACTCAAGACGATAGTTACCGGATAAGGCGCAGCGGTCGGGCTGAACGGG
GGGTTCGTGCACACAGCCCAGCTTGGAGCGAACGACCTACACCGAACTGAGATACCTACAGCGTGAGCTA
TGAGAAAGCGCCACGCTTCCCGAAGGGAGAAAGGCGGACAGGTATCCGGTAAGCGGCAGGGTCGGAACAG
GAGAGCGCACGAGGGAGCTTCCAGGGGGAAACGCCTGGTATCTTTATAGTCCTGTCGGGTTTCGCCACCT
CTGACTTGAGCGTCGATTTTTGTGATGCTCGTCAGGGGGGCGGAGCCTATGGAAAAACGCCAGCAACGCG
GCCTTTTTACGGTTCCTGGCCTTTTGCTGGCCTTTTGCTCACATGTTCTTTCCTGCGTTATCCCCTGATT
CTGTGGATAACCGTATTACCGCCTTTGAGTGAGCTGATACCGCTCGCCGCAGCCGAACGACCGAGCGCAG
CGAGTCAGTGAGCGAGGAAGCGGAAG
Features (pLannotate 1.2.2; 17 found; start..end, strand, type, name):
      5..145     -  misc_feature   bom: basis of mobility region from pBR322
    247..286     -  CDS            rop (fragment): Rop protein, which maintains plasmids at low copy number; rop
    287..472     -  CDS            TcR (fragment): tetracycline efflux protein; tet; confers resistance to tetracycline
    482..500     +  promoter       tet promoter (fragment): E. coli promoter for tetracycline efflux protein gene
    590..1468    -  CDS            araC: L-arabinose regulatory protein; araC
   1495..1779    +  promoter       araBAD promoter: araBAD; promoter of the L-arabinose operon of E. coli; the araC regulatory gene is transcribed in the opposite direction (Guzman et al., 1995)
   1806..1828    +  RBS            RBS: efficient ribosome binding site from bacteriophage T7 gene 10 (Olins and Rangwala, 1989)
   1848..1868    +  CDS            capTEV™ (fragment): composite tag for in vivo biotinylation, TEV protease cleavage, and 6xHis tagging
   1869..1901    +  CDS            T7 tag (gene 10 leader): leader peptide from bacteriophage T7 gene 10 promotes efficient translation in E. coli
   1941..2615    +  CDS            DsRed2: DsRed2 is a basic (constitutively fluorescent) red fluorescent protein published in 2006, derived from Discosoma sp..
   2715..2830    +  ncRNA          5S rRNA: Accession: RF00001 - 5S ribosomal RNA
   2834..2920    +  terminator     rrnB T1 terminator: Escherichia coli rrnB; transcription terminator T1 from the E. coli rrnB gene
   3012..3039    +  terminator     rrnB T2 terminator: transcription terminator T2 from the E. coli rrnB gene
   3058..3149    +  promoter       AmpR promoter: bla
   3150..4010    +  CDS            AmpR: β-lactamase; bla; confers resistance to ampicillin, carbenicillin, and related antibiotics
   4052..4432    +  rep_origin     M13 ori (sequence partly withheld): M13 bacteriophage origin of replication; arrow indicates direction of (+) strand synthesis
   4618..5206    +  rep_origin     ori: high-copy-number ColE1/pMB1/pBR322/pUC origin of replication
