[The description below was written by a language model from this plasmid's Addgene catalogue record and pLannotate feature annotations shown in this document.]
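Description:
DsRed2-pBAD is a bacterial expression plasmid built on a pBAD-type backbone, designed to produce the red fluorescent protein DsRed2 in E. coli under arabinose control. It is catalogued as an empty backbone with no additional insert. The plasmid replicates from a high-copy ColE1/pMB1-type origin and is selected with ampicillin through a β-lactamase gene driven by its own promoter. The feature table also shows an M13 phage origin, which allows single-stranded DNA production, and a pBR322 bom region. Short remnants of rop, the tetracycline resistance gene and its promoter are also present; these are fragments and presumably non-functional leftovers of the pBR322 lineage. The catalogue gives a backbone size of about 4.8 kb, whereas the fully sequenced record is 5,387 nt.

The expression cassette consists of the araC regulator gene, transcribed divergently from the araBAD promoter, so that transcription is induced by L-arabinose and otherwise kept low. Downstream lie a strong ribosome binding site from phage T7 gene 10 and a short N-terminal leader. The start of this leader is annotated as a fragment of a composite tag, most likely corresponding to the 6xHis tag listed in the catalogue. It is followed by the T7 gene 10 leader peptide, which promotes efficient translation. The DsRed2 coding sequence comes next, and transcription ends at the rrnB T1 and T2 terminators, which are preceded by a 5S rRNA segment from the same operon.

The depositor notes that the histidine tag is intended for protein purification, and gives an excitation maximum of 558 nm and an emission maximum of 583 nm. The construct therefore suits inducible production and affinity purification of His-tagged DsRed2. The record does not state a cloning method or sites for adding a fusion partner.
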