Addgene plasmid #54608: DsRed2-pBAD
Purpose: (Empty Backbone) Localization: Protein Expression Vector , Excitation: 558, Emission: 583
Depositing lab: Michael Davidson. Depositing organization: Florida State University, Tallahassee.
Backbone
  Vector backbone: DsRed2-pBAD
  Backbone size (bp): 4800
  Vector type: Bacterial Expression
  Tag / fusion protein: DsRed2 (C terminal on backbone); 6xHis (N terminal on backbone)
Growth in bacteria
  Bacterial resistance: Ampicillin, 100 μg/mL
  Growth temperature: 37°C
  Growth strain: DH5alpha
  Copy number: High Copy
Gene/Insert
  Gene/Insert name: None
  Tag / fusion protein: DsRed2 (C terminal on backbone); 6xHis (N terminal on backbone)
  Cloning method: Unknown
  Sequencing primers: 5′ pBAD-Fwd; 3′ pBAD-rev
Terms and licenses: Academic/Nonprofit Terms; Industry Terms
Depositor comments: Contains 6x-Histidine tag for protein purification. Excitation = 558; Emission = 583
How to cite: DsRed2-pBAD was a gift from Michael Davidson (Addgene plasmid # 54608 ; http://n2t.net/addgene:54608 ; RRID:Addgene_54608)
