>Addgene plasmid #54608 | DsRed2-pBAD | depositor partial sequence | sequence record 85005 | insert sequence
CGGCGTCACACTTTGCTATGCCATAGCATTTTTATCCATAAGATTAGCGGATACTACTGACGCTTTTTAT
CGCAACTCTCTACTGTTTCTCCATACCCGTTTTTTTGGGCTAGAAATAATTTTGTTTAACTTTAAGAAGG
AGATATACATATGCGGGGTTCTCATCATCATCATCATCATGGTATGGCTAGCATGACTGGTGGACAGCAA
ATGGGTCGGGATCTGTACGAGAACCTGTACTTCCAGGGCTCGAGCATGGCCTCCTCCGAGAACGTCATCA
CCGAGTTCATGCGCTTCAAGGTGCGCATGGAGGGCACCGTGAACGGCCACGAGTTCGAGATCGAGGGCGA
GGGCGAGGGCCGCCCCTACGAGGGCCACAACACCGTGAAGCTGAAGGTGACCAAGGGCGGCCCCCTGCCC
TTCGCCTGGGACATCCTGTCCCCCCAGTTCCAGTACGGCTCCAAGGTGTACGTGAAGCACCCCGCCGACA
TCCCCGACTACAAGAAGCTGTCCTTCCCCGAGGGCTTCAAGTGGGAGCGCGTGATGAACTTCGAGGACGG
CGGCGTGGCGACCGTGACCCAGGACTCCTCCCTGCAGGACGGCTGCTTCATCTACAAGGTGAAGTTCATC
GGCGTGAACTTCCCCTCCGACGGCCCCGTGATGCAGAAGAAGACCATGGGCTGGGAGGCCTCCACCGAGC
GCCTGTACCCCCGCGACGGCGTGCTGAAGGGCGAGACCCACAAGGCCCTGAAGCTGAAGGACGGCGGCCA
CTACCTGGTGGAGTTCAAGTCCATCTACATGGCCAAGAAGCCCGTGCAGCTGCCCGGCTACTACTACGTG
GACGCCAAGCTGGACATCACCTCCCACAACGAGGACTACACCATCGTGGAGCAGTACGAGCGCACCGAGG
GCCGCCACCACCTGTTCCTGTAAGAATTCGAAGCTTGGCTGTTTTGGCGGATGAGAGAAGATTTTCAGCC
TGATACAGATTAAA
