>Addgene plasmid #54608 | DsRed2-pBAD | addgene partial sequence | sequence record 93455 | pBAD-F 5'-ATGCCATAGCATTTTTATCC-3'
AAGAAGGAGATATACATATGCGGGGTTCTCATCATCATCATCATCATGGTATGGCTAGCATGACTGGTGG
ACAGCAAATGGGTCGGGATCTGTACGAGAACCTGTACTTCCAGGGCTCGAGCATGGCCTCCTCCGAGAAC
GTCATCACCGAGTTCATGCGCTTCAAGGTGCGCATGGAGGGCACCGTGAACGGCCACGAGTTCGAGATCG
AGGGCGAGGGCGAGGGCCGCCCCTACGAGGGCCACAACACCGTGAAGCTGAAGGTGACCAAGGGCGGCCC
CCTGCCCTTCGCCTGGGACATCCTGTCCCCCCAGTTCCAGTACGGCTCCAAGGTGTACGTGAAGCACCCC
GCCGACATCCCCGACTACAAGAAGCTGTCCTTCCCCGAGGGCTTCAAGTGGGAGCGCGTGATGAACTTCG
AGGACGGCGGCGTGGCGACCGTGACCCAGGACTCCTCCCTGCAGGACGGCTGCTTCATCTACAAGGTGAA
GTTCATCGGCGTGAACTTCCCCTCCGACGGCCCCGTGATGCAGAAGAAGACCATGGGCTGGGAGGCCTCC
ACCGAGCGCCTGTACCCCCGCGACGGCGTG
